>Addgene plasmid #81597 | pDONR223_DNMT3A_p.Q485H | addgene full sequence | sequence record 167098 | Addgene NGS Result
GGCAGTTCCCTACTCTCGCGTTAACGCTAGCATGGATGTTTTCCCAGTCACGACGTTGTAAAACGACGGC
CAGTCTTAAGCTCGGGCCCCAAATAATGATTTTATTTTGACTGATAGTGACCTGTTCGTTGCAACAAATT
GATGAGCAATGCTTTTTTATAATGCCAACTTTGTACAAAAAAGTTGGCACCATGCCCGCCATGCCCTCCA
GCGGCCCCGGGGACACCAGCAGCTCTGCTGCGGAGCGGGAGGAGGACCGAAAGGACGGAGAGGAGCAGGA
GGAGCCGCGTGGCAAGGAGGAGCGCCAAGAGCCCAGCACCACGGCACGGAAGGTGGGGCGGCCTGGGAGG
AAGCGCAAGCACCCCCCGGTGGAAAGCGGTGACACGCCAAAGGACCCTGCGGTGATCTCCAAGTCCCCAT
CCATGGCCCAGGACTCAGGCGCCTCAGAGCTATTACCCAATGGGGACTTGGAGAAGCGGAGTGAGCCCCA
GCCAGAGGAGGGGAGCCCTGCTGGGGGGCAGAAGGGCGGGGCCCCAGCAGAGGGAGAGGGTGCAGCTGAG
ACCCTGCCTGAAGCCTCAAGAGCAGTGGAAAATGGCTGCTGCACCCCCAAGGAGGGCCGAGGAGCCCCTG
CAGAAGCGGGCAAAGAACAGAAGGAGACCAACATCGAATCCATGAAAATGGAGGGCTCCCGGGGCCGGCT
GCGGGGTGGCTTGGGCTGGGAGTCCAGCCTCCGTCAGCGGCCCATGCCGAGGCTCACCTTCCAGGCGGGG
GACCCCTACTACATCAGCAAGCGCAAGCGGGACGAGTGGCTGGCACGCTGGAAAAGGGAGGCTGAGAAGA
AAGCCAAGGTCATTGCAGGAATGAATGCTGTGGAAGAAAACCAGGGGCCCGGGGAGTCTCAGAAGGTGGA
GGAGGCCAGCCCTCCTGCTGTGCAGCAGCCCACTGACCCCGCATCCCCCACTGTGGCTACCACGCCTGAG
CCCGTGGGGTCCGATGCTGGGGACAAGAATGCCACCAAAGCAGGCGATGACGAGCCAGAGTACGAGGACG
GCCGGGGCTTTGGCATTGGGGAGCTGGTGTGGGGGAAACTGCGGGGCTTCTCCTGGTGGCCAGGCCGCAT
TGTGTCTTGGTGGATGACGGGCCGGAGCCGAGCAGCTGAAGGCACCCGCTGGGTCATGTGGTTCGGAGAC
GGCAAATTCTCAGTGGTGTGTGTTGAGAAGCTGATGCCGCTGAGCTCGTTTTGCAGTGCGTTCCACCAGG
CCACGTACAACAAGCAGCCCATGTACCGCAAAGCCATCTACGAGGTCCTGCAGGTGGCCAGCAGCCGCGC
GGGGAAGCTGTTCCCGGTGTGCCACGACAGCGATGAGAGTGACACTGCCAAGGCCGTGGAGGTGCAGAAC
AAGCCCATGATTGAATGGGCCCTGGGGGGCTTCCAGCCTTCTGGCCCTAAGGGCCTGGAGCCACCAGAAG
AAGAGAAGAATCCCTACAAAGAAGTGTACACGGACATGTGGGTGGAACCTGAGGCAGCTGCCTACGCACC
ACCTCCACCAGCCAAAAAGCCCCGGAAGAGCACAGCGGAGAAGCCCAAGGTCAAGGAGATTATTGATGAG
CGCACAAGAGAGCGGCTGGTGTACGAGGTGCGACACAAGTGCCGGAACATTGAGGACATCTGCATCTCCT
GTGGGAGCCTCAATGTTACCCTGGAACACCCCCTCTTCGTTGGAGGAATGTGCCAAAACTGCAAGAACTG
CTTTCTGGAGTGTGCGTACCAGTACGACGACGACGGCTACCAGTCCTACTGCACCATCTGCTGTGGGGGC
CGTGAGGTGCTCATGTGCGGAAACAACAACTGCTGCAGGTGCTTTTGCGTGGAGTGTGTGGACCTCTTGG
TGGGGCCGGGGGCTGCCCAGGCAGCCATTAAGGAAGACCCCTGGAACTGCTACATGTGCGGGCACAAGGG
TACCTACGGGCTGCTGCGGCGGCGAGAGGACTGGCCCTCCCGGCTCCAGATGTTCTTCGCTAATAACCAC
GACCAGGAATTTGACCCTCCAAAGGTTTACCCACCTGTCCCAGCTGAGAAGAGGAAGCCCATCCGGGTGC
TGTCTCTCTTTGATGGAATCGCTACAGGGCTCCTGGTGCTGAAGGACTTGGGCATTCAGGTGGACCGCTA
CATTGCCTCGGAGGTGTGTGAGGACTCCATCACGGTGGGCATGGTGCGGCACCAGGGGAAGATCATGTAC
GTCGGGGACGTCCGCAGCGTCACACAGAAGCATATCCAGGAGTGGGGCCCATTCGATCTGGTGATTGGGG
GCAGTCCCTGCAATGACCTCTCCATCGTCAACCCTGCTCGCAAGGGCCTCTACGAGGGCACTGGCCGGCT
CTTCTTTGAGTTCTACCGCCTCCTGCATGATGCGCGGCCCAAGGAGGGAGATGATCGCCCCTTCTTCTGG
CTCTTTGAGAATGTGGTGGCCATGGGCGTTAGTGACAAGAGGGACATCTCGCGATTTCTCGAGTCCAACC
CTGTGATGATTGATGCCAAAGAAGTGTCAGCTGCACACAGGGCCCGCTACTTCTGGGGTAACCTTCCCGG
TATGAACAGGCCGTTGGCATCCACTGTGAATGATAAGCTGGAGCTGCAGGAGTGTCTGGAGCATGGCAGG
ATAGCCAAGTTCAGCAAAGTGAGGACCATTACTACGAGGTCAAACTCCATAAAGCAGGGCAAAGACCAGC
ATTTTCCTGTCTTCATGAATGAGAAAGAGGACATCTTATGGTGCACTGAAATGGAAAGGGTATTTGGTTT
CCCAGTCCACTATACTGACGTCTCCAACATGAGCCGCTTGGCGAGGCAGAGACTGCTGGGCCGGTCATGG
AGCGTGCCAGTCATCCGCCACCTCTTCGCTCCGCTGAAGGAGTATTTTGCGTGTGTGTACCCAACTTTCT
TGTACAAAGTTGGCATTATAAGAAAGCATTGCTTATCAATTTGTTGCAACGAACAGGTCACTATCAGTCA
AAATAAAATCATTATTTGCCATCCAGCTGATATCCCCTATAGTGAGTCGTATTACATGGTCATAGCTGTT
TCCTGGCAGCTCTGGCCCGTGTCTCAAAATCTCTGATGTTACATTGCACAAGATAAAAATATATCATCAT
GCCTCCTCTAGACCAGCCAGGACAGAAATGCCTCGACTTCGCTGCTACCCAAGGTTGCCGGGTGACGCAC
ACCGTGGAAACGGATGAAGGCACGAACCCAGTGGACATAAGCCTGTTCGGTTCGTAAGCTGTAATGCAAG
TAGCGTATGCGCTCACGCAACTGGTCCAGAACCTTGACCGAACGCAGCGGTGGTAACGGCGCAGTGGCGG
TTTTCATGGCTTGTTATGACTGTTTTTTTGGGGTACAGTCTATGCCTCGGGCATCCAAGCAGCAAGCGCG
TTACGCCGTGGGTCGATGTTTGATGTTATGGAGCAGCAACGATGTTACGCAGCAGGGCAGTCGCCCTAAA
ACAAAGTTAAACATTATGAGGGAAGCGGTGATCGCCGAAGTATCGACTCAACTATCAGAGGTAGTTGGCG
TCATCGAGCGCCATCTCGAACCGACGTTGCTGGCCGTACATTTGTACGGCTCCGCAGTGGATGGCGGCCT
GAAGCCACACAGTGATATTGATTTGCTGGTTACGGTGACCGTAAGGCTTGATGAAACAACGCGGCGAGCT
TTGATCAACGACCTTTTGGAAACTTCGGCTTCCCCTGGAGAGAGCGAGATTCTCCGCGCTGTAGAAGTCA
CCATTGTTGTGCACGACGACATCATTCCGTGGCGTTATCCAGCTAAGCGCGAACTGCAATTTGGAGAATG
GCAGCGCAATGACATTCTTGCAGGTATCTTCGAGCCAGCCACGATCGACATTGATCTGGCTATCTTGCTG
ACAAAAGCAAGAGAACATAGCGTTGCCTTGGTAGGTCCAGCGGCGGAGGAACTCTTTGATCCGGTTCCTG
AACAGGATCTATTTGAGGCGCTAAATGAAACCTTAACGCTATGGAACTCGCCGCCCGACTGGGCTGGCGA
TGAGCGAAATGTAGTGCTTACGTTGTCCCGCATTTGGTACAGCGCAGTAACCGGCAAAATCGCGCCGAAG
GATGTCGCTGCCGACTGGGCAATGGAGCGCCTGCCGGCCCAGTATCAGCCCGTCATACTTGAAGCTAGAC
AGGCTTATCTTGGACAAGAAGAAGATCGCTTGGCCTCGCGCGCAGATCAGTTGGAAGAATTTGTCCACTA
CGTGAAAGGCGAGATCACCAAGGTAGTCGGCAAATAACCCTCGAGCCACCCATGACCAAAATCCCTTAAC
GTGAGTTACGCGTCGTTCCACTGAGCGTCAGACCCCGTAGAAAAGATCAAAGGATCTTCTTGAGATCCTT
TTTTTCTGCGCGTAATCTGCTGCTTGCAAACAAAAAAACCACCGCTACCAGCGGTGGTTTGTTTGCCGGA
TCAAGAGCTACCAACTCTTTTTCCGAAGGTAACTGGCTTCAGCAGAGCGCAGATACCAAATACTGTTCTT
CTAGTGTAGCCGTAGTTAGGCCACCACTTCAAGAACTCTGTAGCACCGCCTACATACCTCGCTCTGCTAA
TCCTGTTACCAGTGGCTGCTGCCAGTGGCGATAAGTCGTGTCTTACCGGGTTGGACTCAAGACGATAGTT
ACCGGATAAGGCGCAGCGGTCGGGCTGAACGGGGGGTTCGTGCACACAGCCCAGCTTGGAGCGAACGACC
TACACCGAACTGAGATACCTACAGCGTGAGCTATGAGAAAGCGCCACGCTTCCCGAAGGGAGAAAGGCGG
ACAGGTATCCGGTAAGCGGCAGGGTCGGAACAGGAGAGCGCACGAGGGAGCTTCCAGGGGGAAACGCCTG
GTATCTTTATAGTCCTGTCGGGTTTCGCCACCTCTGACTTGAGCGTCGATTTTTGTGATGCTCGTCAGGG
GGGCGGAGCCTATGGAAAAACGCCAGCAACGCGGCCTTTTTACGGTTCCTGGCCTTTTGCTGGCCTTTTG
CTCACATGTTCTTTCCTGCGTTATCCCCTGATTCTGTGGATAACCGTATTACCGCCTTTGAGTGAGCTGA
TACCGCTCGCCGCAGCCGAACGACCGAGCGCAGCGAGTCAGTGAGCGAGGAAGCGGAAGAGCGCCCAATA
CGCAAACCGCCTCTCCCCGCGCGTTGGCCGATTCATTAATGCAGCTGGCACGACAGGTTTCCCGACTGGA
AAGCGGGCAGTGAGCGCAACGCAATTAATACGCGTACCGCTAGCCAGGAAGAGTTTGTAGAAACGCAAAA
AGGCCATCCGTCAGGATGGCCTTCTGCTTAGTTTGATGCCTGGCAGTTTATGGCGGGCGTCCTGCCCGCC
ACCCTCCGGGCCGTTGCTTCACAACGTTCAAATCCGCTCCCGGCGGATTTGTCCTACTCAGGAGAGCGTT
CACCGACAAACAACAGATAAAACGAAAGGCCCAGTCTTCCGACTGAGCCTTTCGTTTTATTTGATGCCT
Features (pLannotate 1.2.2; 12 found; start..end, strand, type, name):
     38..74      -  CDS            lacZα (fragment): LacZα fragment of β-galactosidase; lacZ fragment
     91..186     +  protein_bind   attL3: mutant version of attL; recombination site for the Gateway® LR reaction LR Clonase™
   1995..2927    +  CDS            DNMT3A catalytic domain: catalytic domain of DNA methyltransferase 3A
   2929..3028    -  protein_bind   attL2: mutant version of attL; recombination site for the Gateway® LR reaction LR Clonase™
   3046..3064    -  promoter       T7 promoter: promoter for bacteriophage T7 RNA polymerase
   3254..3277    +  promoter       Pc promoter (fragment): intI1 (promoter lies within the coding sequence); class 1 integron promoter
   3453..3509    +  CDS            GmR (fragment): gentamycin acetyltransferase; aacC1; confers resistance to gentamycin
   3516..4307    +  CDS            SmR: aminoglycoside adenylyltransferase (Murphy, 1985); aadA; confers resistance to spectinomycin and streptomycin
   4400..4988    +  rep_origin     ori: high-copy-number ColE1/pMB1/pBR322/pUC origin of replication
   5171..5263    +  CDS            lacI (fragment): lac repressor; lacI; The lac repressor binds to the lac operator to inhibit transcription in E. coli. This inhibition can be relieved by adding lactose or isopropyl-β-D-thiogalactopyranoside (IPTG).
   5318..5345    -  terminator     rrnB T2 terminator: transcription terminator T2 from the E. coli rrnB gene
   5477..5520    +  terminator     rrnB T1 terminator: Escherichia coli rrnB; transcription terminator T1 from the E. coli rrnB gene
