[The description below was written by a language model from this plasmid's Addgene catalogue record and pLannotate feature annotations shown in this document.]
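Description:
pDONR223_DNMT3A_p.Q485H is a Gateway entry clone built on the Invitrogen pDONR223 backbone and carrying the human DNMT3A open reading frame (de novo DNA methyltransferase 3A) with the missense substitution Q485H. It belongs to the Target Accelerator Plasmid Collection, a set of wild-type and cancer-associated variant ORFs assembled for systematic functional testing of rare tumour alleles. The plasmid is maintained in E. coli at high copy through a ColE1/pUC-type origin and is selected with spectinomycin through the aadA (SmR) aminoglycoside adenylyltransferase gene. The annotation places a class 1 integron Pc promoter fragment and a short gentamicin acetyltransferase remnant just upstream of this gene. rrnB T1 and T2 terminators lie upstream of the cloning region and insulate the insert from read-through transcription. The small lacZα and lacI fragments also annotated are backbone remnants.

The ORF lies between two attL recombination sites, which the automated annotation calls attL3 and attL2. The region between them spans roughly 2.7 kb of the 5.5 kb sequenced plasmid. Only the C-terminal catalytic domain of DNMT3A was labelled individually, and it ends immediately before the downstream attL site. No promoter drives the insert in this vector; the T7 promoter beyond the downstream attL site points back toward the insert and is a backbone element, not an expression element for the sense strand. The clone is in the "open" configuration, with no stop codon after the coding sequence. An LR Clonase reaction can therefore move the ORF into destination vectors that supply a promoter and, if desired, an in-frame C-terminal tag or fusion partner. Its typical use is as a shuttle source for making expression constructs to compare the Q485H variant with wild-type DNMT3A in cell-based assays.
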