Addgene plasmid #81597: pDONR223_DNMT3A_p.Q485H
Purpose: Gateway Donor vector containing DNMT3A , part of the Target Accelerator Plasmid Collection.
Depositing lab: Jesse Boehm & William Hahn & David Root. Depositing organization: Broad Institute. Publication: Systematic Functional Interrogation of Rare Cancer Variants Identifies Oncogenic Alleles. Kim E, Ilic N, Shrestha Y, Zou L, Kamburov A, Zhu C, Yang X, Lubonja R, Tran N, Nguyen C, Lawrence MS, Piccioni F, Bagul M, Doench JG, Chouinard CR, Wu X, Hogstrom L, Natoli T, Tamayo P, Horn H, Corsello SM, Lage K, Root DE, Subramanian A, Golub TR, Getz G, Boehm JS, Hahn WC. Cancer Discov. 2016 Jul;6(7):714-26. doi: 10.1158/2159-8290.CD-16-0160. Epub 2016 May 4. PubMed 27147599.
Backbone
  Vector backbone: pDONR223
  Backbone manufacturer: Invitrogen
  Backbone size w/o insert (bp): 2790
  Vector type: Gateway Entry vector
Growth in bacteria
  Bacterial resistance: Spectinomycin, 50 μg/mL
  Growth temperature: 37°C
  Growth strain: DH5alpha
  Copy number: High Copy
Gene/Insert
  Gene/Insert name: DNMT3A
  Species: H. sapiens (human)
  Mutation: Q485H
  GenBank ID: NM_022552.4
  Entrez Gene: DNMT3A (a.k.a. DNMT3A2, HESJAS, M.HsaIIIA, TBRS)
  Promoter: None
  Cloning method: Gateway Cloning
  Sequencing primers: 5′ M13pUC-fwd; 3′ M13-Rev
Terms and licenses: Academic/Nonprofit Terms; Industry Terms: Not Available to Industry
Depositor comments: Open state: NO stop codon immediately follows insert
How to cite: pDONR223_DNMT3A_p.Q485H was a gift from Jesse Boehm & William Hahn & David Root (Addgene plasmid # 81597 ; http://n2t.net/addgene:81597 ; RRID:Addgene_81597)
