>Addgene plasmid #81597 | pDONR223_DNMT3A_p.Q485H | depositor partial sequence | sequence record 154916 | Insert sequence
ATGCCCGCCATGCCCTCCAGCGGCCCCGGGGACACCAGCAGCTCTGCTGCGGAGCGGGAGGAGGACCGAA
AGGACGGAGAGGAGCAGGAGGAGCCGCGTGGCAAGGAGGAGCGCCAAGAGCCCAGCACCACGGCACGGAA
GGTGGGGCGGCCTGGGAGGAAGCGCAAGCACCCCCCGGTGGAAAGCGGTGACACGCCAAAGGACCCTGCG
GTGATCTCCAAGTCCCCATCCATGGCCCAGGACTCAGGCGCCTCAGAGCTATTACCCAATGGGGACTTGG
AGAAGCGGAGTGAGCCCCAGCCAGAGGAGGGGAGCCCTGCTGGGGGGCAGAAGGGCGGGGCCCCAGCAGA
GGGAGAGGGTGCAGCTGAGACCCTGCCTGAAGCCTCAAGAGCAGTGGAAAATGGCTGCTGCACCCCCAAG
GAGGGCCGAGGAGCCCCTGCAGAAGCGGGCAAAGAACAGAAGGAGACCAACATCGAATCCATGAAAATGG
AGGGCTCCCGGGGCCGGCTGCGGGGTGGCTTGGGCTGGGAGTCCAGCCTCCGTCAGCGGCCCATGCCGAG
GCTCACCTTCCAGGCGGGGGACCCCTACTACATCAGCAAGCGCAAGCGGGACGAGTGGCTGGCACGCTGG
AAAAGGGAGGCTGAGAAGAAAGCCAAGGTCATTGCAGGAATGAATGCTGTGGAAGAAAACCAGGGGCCCG
GGGAGTCTCAGAAGGTGGAGGAGGCCAGCCCTCCTGCTGTGCAGCAGCCCACTGACCCCGCATCCCCCAC
TGTGGCTACCACGCCTGAGCCCGTGGGGTCCGATGCTGGGGACAAGAATGCCACCAAAGCAGGCGATGAC
GAGCCAGAGTACGAGGACGGCCGGGGCTTTGGCATTGGGGAGCTGGTGTGGGGGAAACTGCGGGGCTTCT
CCTGGTGGCCAGGCCGCATTGTGTCTTGGTGGATGACGGGCCGGAGCCGAGCAGCTGAAGGCACCCGCTG
GGTCATGTGGTTCGGAGACGGCAAATTCTCAGTGGTGTGTGTTGAGAAGCTGATGCCGCTGAGCTCGTTT
TGCAGTGCGTTCCACCAGGCCACGTACAACAAGCAGCCCATGTACCGCAAAGCCATCTACGAGGTCCTGC
AGGTGGCCAGCAGCCGCGCGGGGAAGCTGTTCCCGGTGTGCCACGACAGCGATGAGAGTGACACTGCCAA
GGCCGTGGAGGTGCAGAACAAGCCCATGATTGAATGGGCCCTGGGGGGCTTCCAGCCTTCTGGCCCTAAG
GGCCTGGAGCCACCAGAAGAAGAGAAGAATCCCTACAAAGAAGTGTACACGGACATGTGGGTGGAACCTG
AGGCAGCTGCCTACGCACCACCTCCACCAGCCAAAAAGCCCCGGAAGAGCACAGCGGAGAAGCCCAAGGT
CAAGGAGATTATTGATGAGCGCACAAGAGAGCGGCTGGTGTACGAGGTGCGACACAAGTGCCGGAACATT
GAGGACATCTGCATCTCCTGTGGGAGCCTCAATGTTACCCTGGAACACCCCCTCTTCGTTGGAGGAATGT
GCCAAAACTGCAAGAACTGCTTTCTGGAGTGTGCGTACCAGTACGACGACGACGGCTACCAGTCCTACTG
CACCATCTGCTGTGGGGGCCGTGAGGTGCTCATGTGCGGAAACAACAACTGCTGCAGGTGCTTTTGCGTG
GAGTGTGTGGACCTCTTGGTGGGGCCGGGGGCTGCCCAGGCAGCCATTAAGGAAGACCCCTGGAACTGCT
ACATGTGCGGGCACAAGGGTACCTACGGGCTGCTGCGGCGGCGAGAGGACTGGCCCTCCCGGCTCCAGAT
GTTCTTCGCTAATAACCACGACCAGGAATTTGACCCTCCAAAGGTTTACCCACCTGTCCCAGCTGAGAAG
AGGAAGCCCATCCGGGTGCTGTCTCTCTTTGATGGAATCGCTACAGGGCTCCTGGTGCTGAAGGACTTGG
GCATTCAGGTGGACCGCTACATTGCCTCGGAGGTGTGTGAGGACTCCATCACGGTGGGCATGGTGCGGCA
CCAGGGGAAGATCATGTACGTCGGGGACGTCCGCAGCGTCACACAGAAGCATATCCAGGAGTGGGGCCCA
TTCGATCTGGTGATTGGGGGCAGTCCCTGCAATGACCTCTCCATCGTCAACCCTGCTCGCAAGGGCCTCT
ACGAGGGCACTGGCCGGCTCTTCTTTGAGTTCTACCGCCTCCTGCATGATGCGCGGCCCAAGGAGGGAGA
TGATCGCCCCTTCTTCTGGCTCTTTGAGAATGTGGTGGCCATGGGCGTTAGTGACAAGAGGGACATCTCG
CGATTTCTCGAGTCCAACCCTGTGATGATTGATGCCAAAGAAGTGTCAGCTGCACACAGGGCCCGCTACT
TCTGGGGTAACCTTCCCGGTATGAACAGGCCGTTGGCATCCACTGTGAATGATAAGCTGGAGCTGCAGGA
GTGTCTGGAGCATGGCAGGATAGCCAAGTTCAGCAAAGTGAGGACCATTACTACGAGGTCAAACTCCATA
AAGCAGGGCAAAGACCAGCATTTTCCTGTCTTCATGAATGAGAAAGAGGACATCTTATGGTGCACTGAAA
TGGAAAGGGTATTTGGTTTCCCAGTCCACTATACTGACGTCTCCAACATGAGCCGCTTGGCGAGGCAGAG
ACTGCTGGGCCGGTCATGGAGCGTGCCAGTCATCCGCCACCTCTTCGCTCCGCTGAAGGAGTATTTTGCG
TGTGTG
